>Addgene plasmid #174537 | pKSB- PUb-GFPTub56D GGGG AAGA | addgene full sequence | sequence record 343241 | Addgene NGS Result
CTAAATTGTAAGCGTTAATATTTTGTTAAAATTCGCGTTAAATTTTTGTTAAATCAGCTCATTTTTTAAC
CAATAGGCCGAAATCGGCAAAATCCCTTATAAATCAAAAGAATAGACCGAGATAGGGT
[37 nt withheld, positions 129-165]
AAAGAACGTGGACTCCAACGTCAAAGG
[49 nt withheld, positions 193-241]
T
[91 nt withheld, positions 243-333]
G
[124 nt withheld, positions 335-458]
CCCATTCGCCATTCAGGCTGCGCAACTGTTGGGAAGGGCGATCGGTGCGGGCCTCTTCGCTATTACGCCA
GCTGGCGAAAGGGGGATGTGCTGCAAGGCGATTAAGTTGGGTAACGCCAGGGTTTTCCCAGTCACGACGT
TGTAAAACGACGGCCAGTGAATTGTAATACGACTCACTATAGGGCGAATTGGAGCTCCACCGCGGTGGCG
GCCGCTCTAGAACTAGTGGATCCCCCGGGCTGCAGGAATTCGATGGTCTCATCTTTACATGTAGCTTGTG
CATTGAATCCAATTATAATTTGCCTTGGCACCAGCTGAGCCAGACAAGAAAGAAAGCTTCCCAGAAGTAT
ATCGATTTAGAAGGGTTGACGTAACTTTGCTGACTGCACTAATACAGCAAATGATACAATTAGAATGATT
CAAGTGAAATTCCCAAATTACTGCTTTGTCTCTGGATTTGGTTATCAGATTACATTCGAAGCTAAGAATA
GCTACCGAAATTGTCGATCAAATCAGGAAATCCTTTCTCTATCGAAAAAGGCATTCGCACATCTTTCTCT
GTATGCCATATACACGAATGGTAGGTACATTGACGTCTTTGCCAGAAGTTGAACTGCATCGTTCAAGGTA
CAGAATGAACGACTAACAGACACAAGCACGTTTTGCTGTCCATTCAGACACAGGGATGGTACCCATAGTC
GATCGATTTAGAGCCATCCAACCGAACAGAGGTATATGTATGAATGGATTGCAGAAATTTTCTAGAAGTA
CAACCACCACTACGGCAGTGTCTATAAAACGCCCCTGCAAAGGCAAAACCAGCTCAATCGAATACGTTTC
CTAGTGGAGTGAACATTACGCGGTCCAAGTAAGCAGTGCCAGTGCAAGTGAAGTGAAGTCTCTAGTGAAA
AAGAGTGATCCAATTAGCCAGAGGAGAAAATTTCAGAGTGAACAAAGCTTTGTTCAAAGGACAATTACTA
TTAAATTTGTGAAAGTGCATTTCGGTGAAGGGAATCTTCTAGTGAAGGTAGGTAAATTAAATGATGAAAT
TATAGCTATGAGCGAAAACTAGTTTGGTGAATGATTCCTTTGTCTTTGAATGAGCAAACTATTTTCCAAG
ATGGCGACTATTGAGCTTTGAGTGATTAGTGAAAATTTGCAACGCAGTTTCATCATCATTGATAAAACCC
AATTGTGATTCACGGCGATAATCATATTTCGTTGAATCATCGCTGCTAATTGAATTAAATTTCTAGAGCA
AGCGCGAATTCGCCATATTTCTAAAATTAAATATTGTGGTGATAATTACCCATTAAGGTAATATTAACAC
ATATCGAGAAAAACCTTGAGGAAATCGTGAAAACTTGAAGATACGCAATTTCCAAACTACGTAGTTCAAA
GTCGAAAACAAGTTAATTTTTCACTAAAAAGTAGGGCGTTGTTGTGACGTCATCACCTTCAAGTGTATAT
TTTTCACTTGGCCTGCGACTGCAAACGCAGACAAAGCAAAACAAGTTTAAAACCTGTCGTGTCGTGCTCG
AAGCCAAAGGCAATGAATCAATATCAAATGAGAGTTTGCATTTCACAACCAATTACTGAAGCGTTTCCTC
GTTTCTTTTTCTGCTAAACAGAGATTTCAACCATGGTGAGCAAGGGCGAGGAGCTGTTCACCGGGGTGGT
GCCCATCCTGGTCGAGCTGGACGGCGACGTAAACGGCCACAAGTTCAGCGTGTCCGGCGAGGGCGAGGGC
GATGCCACCTACGGCAAGCTGACCCTGAAGTTCATCTGCACCACCGGCAAGCTGCCCGTGCCCTGGCCCA
CCCTCGTGACCACCCTGACCTACGGCGTGCAGTGCTTCAGCCGCTACCCCGACCACATGAAGCAGCACGA
CTTCTTCAAGTCCGCCATGCCCGAAGGCTACGTCCAGGAGCGCACCATCTTCTTCAAGGACGACGGCAAC
TACAAGACCCGCGCCGAGGTGAAGTTCGAGGGCGACACCCTGGTGAACCGCATCGAGCTGAAGGGCATCG
ACTTCAAGGAGGACGGCAACATCCTGGGGCACAAGCTGGAGTACAACTACAACAGCCACAACGTCTATAT
CATGGCCGACAAGCAGAAGAACGGCATCAAGGTGAACTTCAAGATCCGCCACAACATCGAGGACGGCAGC
GTGCAGCTCGCCGACCACTACCAGCAGAACACCCCCATCGGCGACGGCCCCGTGCTGCTGCCCGACAACC
ACTACCTGAGCACCCAGTCCGCCCTGAGCAAAGACCCCAACGAGAAGCGCGATCACATGGTCCTGCTGGA
GTTCGTGACCGCCGCCGGGATCACTCTCGGCATGGACGAGCTGTACAAGTAAATTCGAATCGGAAATCAA
TCGAATTCTCGATCAATGTTTTGCGAAAAAAAATGAAACGAGAACAAATGAATTCAGTTGTAAAAGATTT
GTTCTCTTAACAACGTAATCAATAAAGTCGGATCCAATTTTGTTCACAAGTCTAAACAATTATGGTTTTT
GTTGGGGTTTCGTATAGGAACCCCTGAGACCATCAAGCTTATCGATACCGTCGACCTCGAGGGGGGGCCC
GGTACCAGCTTTTGTTCCCTTTAGTGAGGGTTAATTTCGAGCTTGGCGTAATCATGGTCATAGCTGTTTC
CTGTGTGAAATTGTTATCCGCTCACAATTCCACACAACATACGAGCCGGAAGCATAAAGTGTAAAGCCTG
GGGTGCCTAATGAGTGAGCTAACTCACATTAATTGCGTTGCGCTCACTGCCCGCTTTCCAGTCGGGAAAC
CTGTCGTGCCAGCTGCATTAATGAATCGGCCAACGCGCGGGGAGAGGCGGTTTGCGTATTGGGCGCTCTT
CCGCTTCCTCGCTCACTGACTCGCTGCGCTCGGTCGTTCGGCTGCGGCGAGCGGTATCAGCTCACTCAAA
GGCGGTAATACGGTTATCCACAGAATCAGGGGATAACGCAGGAAAGAACATGTGAGCAAAAGGCCAGCAA
AAGGCCAGGAACCGTAAAAAGGCCGCGTTGCTGGCGTTTTTCCATAGGCTCCGCCCCCCTGACGAGCATC
ACAAAAATCGACGCTCAAGTCAGAGGTGGCGAAACCCGACAGGACTATAAAGATACCAGGCGTTTCCCCC
TGGAAGCTCCCTCGTGCGCTCTCCTGTTCCGACCCTGCCGCTTACCGGATACCTGTCCGCCTTTCTCCCT
TCGGGAAGCGTGGCGCTTTCTCATAGCTCACGCTGTAGGTATCTCAGTTCGGTGTAGGTCGTTCGCTCCA
AGCTGGGCTGTGTGCACGAACCCCCCGTTCAGCCCGACCGCTGCGCCTTATCCGGTAACTATCGTCTTGA
GTCCAACCCGGTAAGACACGACTTATCGCCACTGGCAGCAGCCACTGGTAACAGGATTAGCAGAGCGAGG
TATGTAGGCGGTGCTACAGAGTTCTTGAAGTGGTGGCCTAACTACGGCTACACTAGAAGAACAGTATTTG
GTATCTGCGCTCTGCTGAAGCCAGTTACCTTCGGAAAAAGAGTTGGTAGCTCTTGATCCGGCAAACAAAC
CACCGCTGGTAGCGGTGGTTTTTTTGTTTGCAAGCAGCAGATTACGCGCAGAAAAAAAGGATCTCAAGAA
GATCCTTTGATCTTTTCTACGGGGTCTGACGCTCAGTGGAACGAAAACTCACGTTAAGGGATTTTGGTCA
TGAGATTATCAAAAAGGATCTTCACCTAGATCCTTTTAAATTAAAAATGAAGTTTTAAATCAATCTAAAG
TATATATGAGTAAACTTGGTCTGACAGTTACCAATGCTTAATCAGTGAGGCACCTATCTCAGCGATCTGT
CTATTTCGTTCATCCATAGTTGCCTGACTCCCCGTCGTGTAGATAACTACGATACGGGAGGGCTTACCAT
CTGGCCCCAGTGCTGCAATGATACCGCGAGATCCACGCTCACCGGCTCCAGATTTATCAGCAATAAACCA
GCCAGCCGGAAGGGCCGAGCGCAGAAGTGGTCCTGCAACTTTATCCGCCTCCATCCAGTCTATTAATTGT
TGCCGGGAAGCTAGAGTAAGTAGTTCGCCAGTTAATAGTTTGCGCAACGTTGTTGCCATTGCTACAGGCA
TCGTGGTGTCACGCTCGTCGTTTGGTATGGCTTCATTCAGCTCCGGTTCCCAACGATCAAGGCGAGTTAC
ATGATCCCCCATGTTGTGCAAAAAAGCGGTTAGCTCCTTCGGTCCTCCGATCGTTGTCAGAAGTAAGTTG
GCCGCAGTGTTATCACTCATGGTTATGGCAGCACTGCATAATTCTCTTACTGTCATGCCATCCGTAAGAT
GCTTTTCTGTGACTGGTGAGTACTCAACCAAGTCATTCTGAGAATAGTGTATGCGGCGACCGAGTTGCTC
TTGCCCGGCGTCAATACGGGATAATACCGCGCCACATAGCAGAACTTTAAAAGTGCTCATCATTGGAAAA
CGTTCTTCGGGGCGAAAACTCTCAAGGATCTTACCGCTGTTGAGATCCAGTTCGATGTAACCCACTCGTG
CACCCAACTGATCTTCAGCATCTTTTACTTTCACCAGCGTTTCTGGGTGAGCAAAAACAGGAAGGCAAAA
TGCCGCAAAAAAGGGAATAAGGGCGACACGGAAATGTTGAATACTCATACTCTTCCTTTTTCAATATTAT
TGAAGCATTTATCAGGGTTATTGTCTCATGAGCGGATACATATTTGAATGTATTTAGAAAAATAAACAAA
TAGGGGTTCCGCGCACATTTCCCCGAAAAGTGCCAC
Features (pLannotate 1.2.2; 14 found; start..end, strand, type, name):
     30..458     -  rep_origin     f1 ori (sequence partly withheld): f1 bacteriophage origin of replication; arrow indicates direction of (+) strand synthesis
    463..620     -  CDS            lacZα (fragment): LacZα fragment of β-galactosidase; lacZ fragment
    623..641     +  promoter       T7 promoter: promoter for bacteriophage T7 RNA polymerase
    650..712     +  misc_feature   MCS (fragment): pBluescript multiple cloning site
   2101..2820    +  CDS            EGFP: the original enhanced GFP (Yang et al., 1996) mammalian codon-optimized
   3010..3054    +  misc_feature   MCS (fragment): pBluescript multiple cloning site
   3066..3084    -  promoter       T3 promoter: promoter for bacteriophage T3 RNA polymerase
   3129..3145    -  protein_bind   lac operator: The lac repressor binds to the lac operator to inhibit transcription in E. coli. This inhibition can be relieved by adding lactose or isopropyl-β-D-thiogalactopyranoside (IPTG). lac repressor encoded by lacI
   3153..3183    -  promoter       lac promoter: promoter for the E. coli lac operon
   3198..3219    -  protein_bind   CAP binding site: CAP binding activates transcription in the presence of cAMP. E. coli catabolite activator protein
   3232..3324    -  CDS            lacI (fragment): lac repressor; lacI; The lac repressor binds to the lac operator to inhibit transcription in E. coli. This inhibition can be relieved by adding lactose or isopropyl-β-D-thiogalactopyranoside (IPTG).
   3507..4095    -  rep_origin     ori: high-copy-number ColE1/pMB1/pBR322/pUC origin of replication
   4266..5126    -  CDS            AmpR: β-lactamase; bla; confers resistance to ampicillin, carbenicillin, and related antibiotics
   5127..5231    -  promoter       AmpR promoter: bla
