[The description below was written by a language model from this plasmid's Addgene catalogue record and pLannotate feature annotations shown in this document.]
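Description:
pKSB- PUb-GFPTub56D GGGG AAGA is a small, high-copy cloning plasmid built on a pBluescript-type backbone (pKSB-) that carries a modular fluorescence marker cassette for mosquito transgenesis. It is catalogued as an insect expression vector of about 5.2 kb. The backbone supplies a ColE1/pUC origin for propagation in E. coli, a β-lactamase gene with its own promoter for ampicillin selection, and an f1 phage origin. It also retains the usual pBluescript remnants: lacZα and lacI fragments, the lac promoter/operator and CAP site, and T7 and T3 promoters flanking a split multiple cloning site into which the insert was placed.

The roughly 2.3 kb synthetic insert is described as a BsaI cassette in which the Aedes aegypti Polyubiquitin (PUb) promoter drives GFP, followed by the Drosophila melanogaster Tub56D terminator. The depositor notes that this terminator was chosen as an alternative to the commonly used SV40 terminator. The automated annotation identifies only the reporter, as EGFP. The promoter and terminator are not annotated, but the unannotated stretches upstream and downstream of EGFP within the MCS fragments are consistent with their expected positions. The "GGGG AAGA" in the name, together with the BsaI designation, suggests that the cassette can be released with defined four-base overhangs for Golden Gate-style assembly, although the record does not state this explicitly. The stated purpose is to provide a PUb-GFP marker module for gene knock-in constructs in mosquitoes, so that transgenic individuals can be identified by green fluorescence.
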