Addgene plasmid #174537: pKSB- PUb-GFPTub56D GGGG AAGA
Purpose: PUb-GFP fluorescence marker cassette for gene knock-in in mosquitoes, with DmTub56D terminator
Depositing lab: Eric Marois. Depositing organization: CNRS UPR 9022, INSERM U1257, Réponse immunitaire chez le moustique anophèle vecteur du paludisme.
Backbone
  Vector backbone: pKSB-
  Backbone size w/o insert (bp): 2961
  Total vector size (bp): 5200
  Vector type: Insect Expression
Growth in bacteria
  Bacterial resistance: Ampicillin, 100 μg/mL
  Growth temperature: 37°C
  Growth strain: DH5alpha
  Copy number: High Copy
Gene/Insert
  Gene/Insert name: PUb-GFP-Tub56Dterminator BsaI cassette
  Species: Synthetic
  Insert size (bp): 2297
  Promoter: Aedes aegypti Polyubiquitin
  Cloning method: Ligation Independent Cloning
  Sequencing primers: 5′ M13F; 3′ M13R
Terms and licenses: Academic/Nonprofit Terms; Industry Terms: Not Available to Industry
Depositor comments: The Tub56D terminator was chosen as an alternative to SV40
How to cite: pKSB- PUb-GFPTub56D GGGG AAGA was a gift from Eric Marois (Addgene plasmid # 174537 ; http://n2t.net/addgene:174537 ; RRID:Addgene_174537)
